Addgene plasmid #26706: pLKO.1-puro-cfPar3_4
Depositing lab: Keith Mostov. Depositing organization: University of California, San Francisco (UCSF). Publication: A molecular network for de novo generation of the apical surface and lumen. Bryant DM, Datta A, Rodriguez-Fraticelli AE, Peranen J, Martin-Belmonte F, Mostov KE. Nat Cell Biol. 2010 Nov;12(11):1035-45. doi: 10.1038/ncb2106. Epub 2010 Oct 3. PubMed 20890297.
Backbone
  Vector backbone: pLKO.1-puro
  Backbone size w/o insert (bp): 7000
  Vector type: Mammalian Expression, Lentiviral, RNAi
  Selectable markers: Puromycin
Growth in bacteria
  Bacterial resistance: Ampicillin, 100 μg/mL
  Growth temperature: 37°C
  Growth strain: Stbl3
  Copy number: High Copy
Gene/Insert
  Gene/Insert name: Dog Par3 RNAi
  gRNA/shRNA sequence: GGCTTCGGGTGAATGATCAACTGATA
  Species: C. familiaris (dog RNAi)
  Mutation: Dog Par3 RNAi
  Cloning method: Restriction Enzyme; 5′ cloning site AgeI (destroyed during cloning); 3′ cloning site EcoRI (destroyed during cloning)
  Sequencing primers: 5′ LKO.1 5'
Resource information
  A portion of this plasmid was derived from a plasmid made by: RNAi sequences adapted for pLKO.1 from PMID: 18070914.
Terms and licenses: Academic/Nonprofit Terms; Industry Terms: Not Available to Industry
Depositor comments: Dog RNAi to Par3: 5'-GGCTTCGGGTGAATGATCAACTGATA-3'
How to cite: pLKO.1-puro-cfPar3_4 was a gift from Keith Mostov (Addgene plasmid # 26706 ; http://n2t.net/addgene:26706 ; RRID:Addgene_26706)
