[The description below was written by a language model from this plasmid's Addgene catalogue record.]
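Description:
pLKO.1-puro-cfPar3_4 is a lentiviral RNAi plasmid built on the pLKO.1-puro backbone (about 7 kb without insert) and designed to knock down canine Par3, a polarity protein, in mammalian cells. It is maintained in bacteria as a high-copy plasmid under ampicillin selection. The recorded host is a recombination-deficient strain of the type commonly chosen to keep the repeated lentiviral terminal sequences stable. In transduced or transfected mammalian cells, the puromycin resistance marker allows selection of stable knockdown populations.

The payload is a short hairpin RNA directed against dog (C. familiaris) Par3. It was inserted by restriction cloning between the AgeI and EcoRI sites of the backbone, and both sites are recorded as destroyed in the process. The targeting sequence was adapted for pLKO.1 from a previously published RNAi design. No feature table accompanies this entry, so the promoter and viral elements are not individually listed. The pLKO.1 design generally places the hairpin under a human U6 RNA polymerase III promoter. The hairpin and a separate puromycin resistance cassette lie between lentiviral LTRs, with a packaging signal, so the cassette can be packaged into viral particles when helper plasmids are supplied in trans and then integrated into target cells.

The "_4" suffix suggests that this may be one of several hairpins against the same gene, although the record does not say so. The associated publication concerns the molecular network that generates the apical surface and lumen de novo. This fits use of the construct to deplete Par3 in canine epithelial cells for studies of polarity and lumen formation, but the record does not name the cell line.
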