>Addgene plasmid #26706 | pLKO.1-puro-cfPar3_4 | addgene partial sequence | sequence record 32947 | 26706 with hU6-F
GGCTGTTAGAGAGATAATTGGAATTAATTTGACTGTAAACACAAAGATATTAGTACAAAATACGTGACGT
AGAAAGTAATAATTTCTTGGGTAGTTTGCAGTTTTAAAATTATGTTTTAAAATGGACTATCATATGCTTA
CCGTAACTTGAAAGTATTTCGATTTCTTGGCTTTATATATCTTGTGGAAAGGACGAAACACCGGCCCGGC
TTCGGGTGAATGATCAACTGATACGAATATCAGTTGATCATTCACCCGAAGCTTTTTGGAAGAATTCTCG
ACCTCGAGACAAATGGCAGTATTCATCCACAATTTTAAAAGAAAAGGGGGGATTGGGGGGTACAGTGCAG
GGGAAAGAATAGTAGACATAATAGCAACAGACATACAAACTAAAGAATTACAAAAACAAATTACAAAAAT
TCAAAATTTTCGGGTTTATTACAGGGACAGCAGAGATCCACTTTGGCCGCGGCTCGAGGGGGTTGGGGTT
GCGCCTTTTCCAAGGCAGCCCTGGGTTTGCGCAGGGACGCGGCTGCTCTGGGCGTGGTTCCGGGAAACGC
AGCGGCGCCGACCCTGGGTCTCGCACATTCTTCACGTCCGTTCGCAGCGTCACCCGGATCTTCGCCGCTA
CCCTTGTGGGCCCCCCGGCGACGCTTCCTGCTCCGCCCCTAAGTCGGGAAGGTTCCTTGCGGTTCGCGGC
GTGCCGGACGTGACAAACGGAAGCCGCACGTCTCACTAGTACCCTCGCAGACGGACAGCGCCAGGGAGCA
AATGGCAGCGCGCCGACCG
